>Addgene plasmid #16461 | pCEP4 Bcl-2 | addgene partial sequence | sequence record 23202 | CMV-F 5'-CGCAAATGGGCGGTAGGCGTG-3'
CAGAGCTCGTTTAGTGACCGTCAGATCTCTAGAAGCTGGGTACCGGGCCCCCCCTCGAGGTCGACGGTAT
CGATAAGCTTGATATCGAATTCCGGGGGGAGAGCTGGGGCGAGAGGTGCCGTTGGCCCCCGTTGCTTTTC
CTCTGGGAAGGATGGCGCACGCTGGGAGAACGGGGTACGATAACCGGGAGATAGTGATGAAGTACATCCA
TTATAAGCTGTCGCAGAGGGGCTACGAGTGGGATGCGGGAGATGTGGGCGCCGCGCCCCCGGGGGCCGCC
CCCGCACCGGGCATCTTCTCCTCCCAGCCCGGGCACACGCCCCATCCAGCCGCATCCCGCGACCCGGTCG
CCAGGACCTCGCCGCTGCAGACCCCGGCTGCACCCGGCGCCGTCCGCGGGGCCTGCGCTCATCCCGGTGC
CACCTGTGGTCCGCCTGACCTTCCGCTAGACCGGCGACGACTTC
