[The description below was written by a language model from this plasmid's Addgene catalogue record.]
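Description:
pCEP4 Bcl-2 is a mammalian expression plasmid that carries the human BCL2 cDNA, an insert of about 1.0 kb, in the commercial pCEP4 backbone of about 10.4 kb. It is propagated in E. coli as a high-copy plasmid under ampicillin selection, and transfected mammalian cells are selected with hygromycin. No feature table accompanies the record, so the backbone elements are not listed individually. pCEP4 is generally known as an Epstein-Barr virus-based episomal vector, in which oriP and EBNA-1 allow extrachromosomal maintenance in permissive primate cells. Expression of the insert comes from a CMV immediate-early promoter, which fits the CMV forward primer listed for sequencing.

The Bcl-2 cDNA was inserted by restriction cloning with EcoRI at both the 5′ and 3′ junctions, and both sites remain intact. Because the same enzyme was used at each end, the cloning step was not itself directional, and the record does not say how orientation was confirmed. The depositor notes that a KpnI and NotI double digest, cutting at flanking polylinker sites, releases the entire cDNA as a 1.0 kb fragment. This is useful for checking the plasmid or for moving the insert into another vector. No epitope tags, fusion partners, reporters or mutations are recorded, so the insert appears to be the unmodified coding sequence.

BCL2 encodes the prototypical anti-apoptotic regulator of the mitochondrial cell death pathway. The construct supports stable, hygromycin-selected overexpression of the protein in mammalian cells. The associated publication used it to study the effect of bcl2 expression on solid tumor cells and reported a paradoxical inhibition of their growth.
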