Addgene plasmid #16461: pCEP4 Bcl-2
Depositing lab: Bert Vogelstein. Depositing organization: Johns Hopkins University and School of Medicine. Publication: Paradoxical inhibition of solid tumor cell growth by bcl2. Pietenpol JA, Papadopoulos N, Markowitz S, Willson JK, Kinzler KW, Vogelstein B. Cancer Res. 1994 Jul 15. 54(14):3714-7. PubMed 8033089.
Backbone
  Vector backbone: pCEP4
  Backbone manufacturer: Invitrogen
  Backbone size w/o insert (bp): 10400
  Vector type: Mammalian Expression
  Selectable markers: Hygromycin
Growth in bacteria
  Bacterial resistance: Ampicillin, 100 μg/mL
  Growth temperature: 37°C
  Growth strain: DH5alpha
  Copy number: High Copy
Gene/Insert
  Gene/Insert name: Bcl-2
  Species: H. sapiens (human)
  Insert size (bp): 1000
  Entrez Gene: BCL2 (a.k.a. Bcl-2, PPP1R50)
  Cloning method: Restriction Enzyme; 5′ cloning site EcoRI (not destroyed); 3′ cloning site EcoRI (not destroyed)
  Sequencing primers: 5′ CMV-F
Terms and licenses: Academic/Nonprofit Terms; Industry Terms: Not Available to Industry
Depositor comments: Digestion with KpnI and NotI will release the entire Bcl-2 cDNA as a 1.0 kb fragment.
How to cite: pCEP4 Bcl-2 was a gift from Bert Vogelstein (Addgene plasmid # 16461 ; http://n2t.net/addgene:16461 ; RRID:Addgene_16461)
